>Addgene plasmid #133487 | pAV0753 | addgene full sequence | sequence record 263700 | Addgene NGS Result
TCGCGCGTTTCGGTGATGACGGTGAAAACCTCTGACACATGCAGCTCCCGGAGACGGTCACAGCTTGTCT
GTAAGCGGATGCCGGGAGCAGACAAGCCCGTCAGGGCGCGTCAGCGGGTGTTGGCGGGTGTCGGGGCTGG
CTTAACTATGCGGCATCAGAGCAGATTGTACTGAGAGTGCACCATAACCGGGTATTAGTCAAAACTAGTA
TACTTTTTCTCGGAGTATAATACACAATATCGGTGCAAATAGGTTTTAAAATTGCTCCAATCACATGTTC
TTAAGAAAAAAACGTCAAAAGAAATCTAAGTATTCCCAAAATAATTCCTCCTGACATGAGAAGAATAAAA
AACACTAAGATGCATTGTCAGTATGAAACACAAGCCAAAGTTGCTAACAATAGGATCAATTCTTACTTAC
TGGCAATGTTACGAGGAATCTTGGTAGGAGGATGTTTGGCAACATAACGTTCTTTTGAATTTGTTTTTAC
ACGACGAGTAATGTTCTTCTGAAACTGTGTGTTTGCACGACGCTGAGAGGGAGTTTGAACCGTCTAAAAG
ACATAGTTAGGATCCATGATGCACAGATTTCTAAAGATAAAACTACTTACAGGCATGTTGGTTTATTAAA
AAAGAAAAACAGGAATGATAAGAGGGAAAGAATACGTGTACAGAGCGCTTACATAATGAGTGAGTGTCAT
TATTGAGGAATGCCATGTCAGATTTGACACAACTCAGAACTTATTAACTTTTTATGATTGGAACTTTTGT
TTTGCCCAAGGAATTTTTAATGGAAGAAGTTGTTTTATAAATGATATTGAATTTATATCCACTCTTTTTA
GCGCATTTGCATCTCTACTTTAGGTTCTTCTTTGACTAGATTCTAGGATGCGTATTGGATATACTGGTCT
TTGAATCATTGTCGAAAAAAAAATTCATGGTTGTACCCATGAGCAAACTGCTTTTGTGGTTATCCATGTG
CTTCTTTTGTTCAGCATCTATCTTCTTAATCGCATGGAAGATTTGATTTAAACCAAAAGAAATATTGTTA
AACTTTGACAGAAGCTTTAAATTTTGATTCCATACATTAAATGGATAAAACTCCTGAAGCTTAGCTACAA
ATCCCACTGGCTATATGTATGCATTTGTGTTAAAAAAGTTTGTATAGATTATTTAATCTACTCAGCATTC
TTTCTCTAAATAGGAATTTGTTACTTAATGGAGAAAAAAATGTTTCGATTTACCTAGTGTATTTGTTTGT
ATACTCACGTTTAATTTCAAACATCCATTCTATCTTGTGTAATTTTTGGCATGGTGAAAAAGATAATCAG
CCTTATAATCTTTACAAAAGTAAGAAATTCTGTAAATAAGCCTTAATGCCCTTGCTTTAAATTAAAATGG
TTCTTTTTCATGATAATGTTTGCACTTTGTGAATATATTTTAGATAGTTCTGTGAGGTATAATTAAGATG
TTTTAGAGACTTATACAATTTTGTCTTTATAAATTCTTAATTGATTTTACCATCCCAGTTTAACTATGCT
TCGTCGGCATCTCTGCACATGTCGTGTTTTCTTACCGTATTGTCCTACCAAGAACCTCTTTTTTGCTTGG
ATCGAAATTAAAGGTTTAAAAGCAAAGTTATGGATGCTAGAGTATTTCAAAGCTATTCAGCTAGAGCTGA
GGGGATGAAAAATCCCATTGCCAAGGAATTGTTGGCTTTGATGGAAGAAAAGCAAAGCAACTTGTCAGTC
GCGGTCGATTTGACGAAGAAATCCGAAATCTTAGAATTGGTAGATAAAATTGGACCCTATGTCTGTGTTA
TCAAGACACATATTGACGTTGTCGAGGATTTCGACCAGGATATGGTAGAAAAACTGGTGGCCTTAGGTAA
AAAGCATCGTTTTCTTATCTTTGAGGATCGCAAATTCGCAGACATTGGAAATACCGTCAAGCTACAATAT
GCATCTGGTGTGTACAAAATTGCTTCTTGGGCTCATATCACAAATTGCCATACAGTGCCAGGCGAGGGTA
TTATACAAGGCCTCAAAGAAGTTGGTTTACCTTTGGGACGTGGTCTCTTGCTTTTGGCTGAAATGTCTTC
CAAAGGCTCTTTGGCTACTGGTTCCTACACAGAGAAAACCTTAGAATGGTTTGAGAAGCATACCGATTTT
TGCTTTGGCTTTATAGCTGGTCGTCGATTTCCTAACCTTCAAAGCGACTACATAACTATGTCCCCTGGTA
TCGGCTTGGATGTTAAAGGAGACGGGCTGGGACAGCAATATCGTACTCCTGAAGAAGTGATTGTAAACTG
CGGTAGCGATATCATCATTGTTGGTCGTGGAGTTTATGGAGCTGGTCGTAATCCTGTTGTCGAAGCCAAG
AGATATAGAGAAGCTGGTTGGAAGGCATATCAGCAAAGACTTTCTCAGCATTAAAAAAAGACTAATGTAA
AATTTTTTTGGTTGGTTATTGAAAAAGTCGATGCCTTGTTTGCGTTTGTTTTCCTAGGCGTTTTATGTCA
GAAGGCATTTAGAATTAGTATACAAGTACTCTTTGGTAAAATTTTATGTAGCGACTAAAATATTAACTAT
TATAGATAAACACCTTGGGAATAAAAAGTAATTTGCTATAGTAATTTATTAAACATGCTCCTACAACATT
ACCACAATCTTTTCTCTTGGATTGACATTGAATAAGAAAAGAGTGAATTTTTTTAGACTTGTAATGATAA
CTATGTACAAAGCCAATGAAAGATGTATGTAGATGAATGTAAAATACCATGTAGACAAACAAGATAAAAC
TTGGTTATAAACATTGGTGTTGGAACAGAATAAATTAGATGTCAAAAAGTTTCGTCAATATCACAAGCTT
GCTAGGGCGGTGTGAAATACCGCACAGATGCGTAAGGAGAAAATACCGCATCAGGAAATTGTAAGCGTTA
ATATTTTGTTAAAATTCGCGTTAAATTTTTGTTAAATCAGCTCATTTTTTAACCAATAGGCCGAAATCGG
CAAAATCCCTTATAAATCAAAAGAATAGACCGAGATAGGGT
[37 nt withheld, positions 3052-3088]
AAAGAACGTGGACTCCAACGTCAAAGG
[49 nt withheld, positions 3116-3164]
T
[91 nt withheld, positions 3166-3256]
G
[124 nt withheld, positions 3258-3381]
CCATTCGCCATTCAGGCTGCGCAACTGTTGGGAAGGGCGATCGGTGCGGGCCTCTTCGCTATTACGCCAG
CTGGCGAAAGGGGGATGTGCTGCAAGGCGATTAAGTTGGGTAACGCCAGGGTTTTCCCAGTCACGACGTT
GTAAAACGACGGCCAGTGAGCGCGCGTAATACGACTCACTATAGGGCGAATTGGGTACCGGGCCCATTTA
AATGATCAGAAAATTATCGCCATAAAAGACAGAATAAGTCATCAGCGGTTGTTTCATTTCCTATATTTTT
TTTTTATTTTTTTATTTTTTAATAAGGGAAAATTTAACGTCTAAGGATACAGAAGATTGTTAGCACATTA
AAGTAATAAAGGCTTAAGTAGTAAGTGCCTTAGCATGTTATTGTATTTCAAAGGACATAATCTAAAATAA
TAACAATATCATTTCTCACAAGTTATTCAATTTTCTTTTTTTTTTCTAATAATATCAAGAATGTATTATT
TGTTTGACATAAGTCAACTAATTTATTTAATATGCTGGATTAATCTTGCAGACATGTAAATTAACAAGTT
TTAGTCAAATAACGTTGAAGTTTCAATGAACTCAAATAATTTCTCTTTTTTTTTATATAACCATATGTCT
AATCTGATTTATATTTTCCGCAGGGATCAACTGAAGTTATGACATTTGGATTGGATCACTTATAACCTTG
GTCGCCAAATAATACAAAAATCAGCGTTATAAAACAAAGAAGGTTTTTGTTAAGAAATTAATCCTCTTTC
TTGATAAGAAAGTTGAACCGAAATTGCAGATACTGATATATGAAAATAATACCCACAATTTTGGGAATAG
CGCAAGCCTCAATTTAAACAATAGGTGAGGACACATGATAATGACCTCAATGATTGTTAGAAGAAAAGAG
CCTCATTACAAAATCGAAAAATGAATGGTTGGGTACAAGTTTCCAAAACATGGTAAAGTGGACTTTGCGT
ATGAGACGTAAATAGAAAAAAACACTTGTTATATGTTTTCTAGAATTATTGTTGTCTCTTTATGGTTGGA
TGATGCAAAATAGTAATTTCGGTTAGTTGCTGTAAAACACCACGAGACAAATAGATATGGATATTTATTA
AATCAGGAAAAACGTAACTCTCGGCTACTGGATGGTTCAGTCACCCAACGATTACTGGGGAGAGAAAACA
GGGCAAAAGCAAAGCTTAAAGGAATCCGATTGTCATTCGGCAATGTGCAGCGAAACTAAAAACCGGATAA
TGGACCTGTTAATCGAAACATTGAAGATGGAAGAGGAATCCTGGCATATCATCAATTGAATAAGTTGAAT
TAATTATTTCAATCTCATTCTCACTTTCTGACTTATAGTCGCTTTGTTAAATCCTCGAGGTCGACGAATT
CTTAATTAACATGGCAAGCTCCAAGGGTGAAGAGCTATTTACTGGGGTTGTACCCATTTTGGTAGAACTG
GACGGAGATGTAAACGGACATAAATTCTCTGTTAGAGGTGAGGGCGAAGGCGATGCCACCAATGGTAAAT
TGACTCTGAAGTTTATATGCACTACGGGTAAATTACCTGTTCCTTGGCCAACCCTAGTAACAACTTTGAC
ATATGGTGTTCAATGTTTCTCAAGATACCCAGACCATATGAAAAGGCATGATTTCTTTAAAAGTGCTATG
CCAGAAGGCTACGTGCAAGAGAGAACTATCTCCTTTAAGGATGACGGTACGTATAAAACACGAGCAGAAG
TGAAATTCGAAGGGGATACACTAGTTAATCGCATCGAATTAAAGGGTATAGACTTTAAGGAAGATGGTAA
TATTCTCGGCCATAAACTTGAGTATAATTTCAACTCGCATAATGTGTACATTACAGCTGACAAACAAAAG
AACGGAATTAAAGCGAATTTTAAAATCAGGCACAACGTCGAAGATGGGTCTGTTCAACTTGCCGATCATT
ATCAGCAAAACACCCCTATTGGTGATGGTCCAGTCTTGTTACCCGATAATCACTACTTAAGCACACAGTC
TAGATTGTCAAAAGATCCGAATGAAAAGCGTGATCACATGGTTTTATTGGAATTTGTCACCGCTGCAGGA
ATAACTCACGGAATGGACGAGCTTTATAAGCCCGGGGCGGCCGCTTAAGGCGCGCCTCATGTAATTAGTT
ATGTCACGCTTACATTCACGCCCTCCTCCCACATCCGCTCTAACCGAAAAGGAAGGAGTTAGACAACCTG
AAGTCTAGGTCCCTATTTATTTTTTTTAATAGTTATGTTAGTATTAAGAACGTTATTTATATTTCAAATT
TTTCTTTTTTTTCTGTACAAACGCGTGTACGCATGTAACATTATACTGAAAACCTTGCTTGAGAAGGTTT
TGGGACGCTCGAAGGCTTTAATTTGCAGATCTGAGCTCCAGCTTTTGTTCCCTTTAGTGAGGGTTAATTG
CGCGCTTGGCGTAATCATGGTCATAGCTGTTTCCTGTGTGAAATTGTTATCCGCTCACAATTCCACACAA
CATACGAGCCGGAAGCATAAAGTGTAAAGCCTGGGGTGCCTAATGAGTGAGCTAACTCACATTAATTGCG
TTGCGCTCACTGCCCGCTTTCCAGTCGGGAAACCTGTCGTGCCAGCTGCATTAATGAATCGGCCAACGCG
CGGGGAGAGGCGGTTTGCGTATTGGGCGCTCTTCCGCTTCCTCGCTCACTGACTCGCTGCGCTCGGTCGT
TCGGCTGCGGCGAGCGGTATCAGCTCACTCAAAGGCGGTAATACGGTTATCCACAGAATCAGGGGATAAC
GCAGGAAAGAACATGTGAGCAAAAGGCCAGCAAAAGGCCAGGAACCGTAAAAAGGCCGCGTTGCTGGCGT
TTTTCCATAGGCTCCGCCCCCCTGACGAGCATCACAAAAATCGACGCTCAAGTCAGAGGTGGCGAAACCC
GACAGGACTATAAAGATACCAGGCGTTTCCCCCTGGAAGCTCCCTCGTGCGCTCTCCTGTTCCGACCCTG
CCGCTTACCGGATACCTGTCCGCCTTTCTCCCTTCGGGAAGCGTGGCGCTTTCTCATAGCTCACGCTGTA
GGTATCTCAGTTCGGTGTAGGTCGTTCGCTCCAAGCTGGGCTGTGTGCACGAACCCCCCGTTCAGCCCGA
CCGCTGCGCCTTATCCGGTAACTATCGTCTTGAGTCCAACCCGGTAAGACACGACTTATCGCCACTGGCA
GCAGCCACTGGTAACAGGATTAGCAGAGCGAGGTATGTAGGCGGTGCTACAGAGTTCTTGAAGTGGTGGC
CTAACTACGGCTACACTAGAAGAACAGTATTTGGTATCTGCGCTCTGCTGAAGCCAGTTACCTTCGGAAA
AAGAGTTGGTAGCTCTTGATCCGGCAAACAAACCACCGCTGGTAGCGGTGGTTTTTTTGTTTGCAAGCAG
CAGATTACGCGCAGAAAAAAAGGATCTCAAGAAGATCCTTTGATCTTTTCTACGGGGTCTGACGCTCAGT
GGAACGAAAACTCACGTTAAGGGATTTTGGTCATGAGATTATCAAAAAGGATCTTCACCTAGATCCTTTT
AAATTAAAAATGAAGTTTTAAATCAATCTAAAGTATATATGAGTAAACTTGGTCTGACAGTTACCAATGC
TTAATCAGTGAGGCACCTATCTCAGCGATCTGTCTATTTCGTTCATCCATAGTTGCCTGACTCCCCGTCG
TGTAGATAACTACGATACGGGAGGGCTTACCATCTGGCCCCAGTGCTGCAATGATACCGCGAGACCCACG
CTCACCGGCTCCAGATTTATCAGCAATAAACCAGCCAGCCGGAAGGGCCGAGCGCAGAAGTGGTCCTGCA
ACTTTATCCGCCTCCATCCAGTCTATTAATTGTTGCCGGGAAGCTAGAGTAAGTAGTTCGCCAGTTAATA
GTTTGCGCAACGTTGTTGCCATTGCTACAGGCATCGTGGTGTCACGCTCGTCGTTTGGTATGGCTTCATT
CAGCTCCGGTTCCCAACGATCAAGGCGAGTTACATGATCCCCCATGTTGTGCAAAAAAGCGGTTAGCTCC
TTCGGTCCTCCGATCGTTGTCAGAAGTAAGTTGGCCGCAGTGTTATCACTCATGGTTATGGCAGCACTGC
ATAATTCTCTTACTGTCATGCCATCCGTAAGATGCTTTTCTGTGACTGGTGAGTACTCAACCAAGTCATT
CTGAGAATAGTGTATGCGGCGACCGAGTTGCTCTTGCCCGGCGTCAATACGGGATAATACCGCGCCACAT
AGCAGAACTTTAAAAGTGCTCATCATTGGAAAACGTTCTTCGGGGCGAAAACTCTCAAGGATCTTACCGC
TGTTGAGATCCAGTTCGATGTAACCCACTCGTGCACCCAACTGATCTTCAGCATCTTTTACTTTCACCAG
CGTTTCTGGGTGAGCAAAAACAGGAAGGCAAAATGCCGCAAAAAAGGGAATAAGGGCGACACGGAAATGT
TGAATACTCATACTCTTCCTTTTTCAATATTATTGAAGCATTTATCAGGGTTATTGTCTCATGAGCGGAT
ACATATTTGAATGTATTTAGAAAAATAAACAAATAGGGGTTCCGCGCACATTTCCCCGAAAAGTGCCACC
TGACGTCTAAGAAACCATTATTATCATGACATTAACCTATAAAAATAGGCGTATCACGAGGCCCTTTCGT
C
Features (pLannotate 1.2.2; 19 found; start..end, strand, type, name):
    137..186     +  misc_feature   bom (fragment): basis of mobility region from pBR322
    284..553     -  CDS            tam14: TAM14_SCHPO - Experimental evidence at transcript level: Swiss-Prot protein existence level 2. May interact with target proteins during translocation into the lumen of the endoplasmic reticulum. May protect unfolded target proteins against degradation and facilitate correct glycosylation (By similarity). From Schizosaccharomyces pombe (strain 972 / ATCC 24843) (Fission yeast).
   1640..2434    +  CDS            S. pombe ura4: orotidine 5'-phosphate decarboxylase, required for uracil biosynthesis; Schizosaccharomyces pombe ura4
   2877..2925    +  misc_feature   bom (fragment): basis of mobility region from pBR322
   2953..3381    -  rep_origin     f1 ori (sequence partly withheld): f1 bacteriophage origin of replication; arrow indicates direction of (+) strand synthesis
   3385..3540    -  CDS            lacZα (fragment): LacZα fragment of β-galactosidase; lacZ fragment
   3548..3566    +  promoter       T7 promoter: promoter for bacteriophage T7 RNA polymerase
   3608..4764    +  promoter       nmt1 promoter: wild-type nmt1 promoter from Schizosaccharomyces pombe, conferring strong thiamine-repressible expression
   4801..5511    +  CDS            Superfolder GFP: Superfolder GFP is a basic (constitutively fluorescent) green fluorescent protein published in 2005, derived from Aequorea victoria. It is reported to be a very rapidly-maturing weak dimer.
   5538..5787    +  terminator     CYC1 terminator: S. cerevisiae CYC1; transcription terminator for CYC1
   5812..5830    -  promoter       T3 promoter: promoter for bacteriophage T3 RNA polymerase
   5875..5891    -  protein_bind   lac operator: The lac repressor binds to the lac operator to inhibit transcription in E. coli. This inhibition can be relieved by adding lactose or isopropyl-β-D-thiogalactopyranoside (IPTG). lac repressor encoded by lacI
   5899..5929    -  promoter       lac promoter: promoter for the E. coli lac operon
   5944..5965    -  protein_bind   CAP binding site: CAP binding activates transcription in the presence of cAMP. E. coli catabolite activator protein
   5978..6070    -  CDS            lacI (fragment): lac repressor; lacI; The lac repressor binds to the lac operator to inhibit transcription in E. coli. This inhibition can be relieved by adding lactose or isopropyl-β-D-thiogalactopyranoside (IPTG).
   6253..6841    -  rep_origin     ori: high-copy-number ColE1/pMB1/pBR322/pUC origin of replication
   7012..7872    -  CDS            AmpR: β-lactamase; bla; confers resistance to ampicillin, carbenicillin, and related antibiotics
   7873..7977    -  promoter       AmpR promoter: bla
   8072..35      +  CDS            rop (fragment) (across the origin): Rop protein, which maintains plasmids at low copy number; rop
