[The description below was written by a language model from this plasmid's Addgene catalogue record and pLannotate feature annotations shown in this document.]
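Description:
pAV0753 is a fission yeast expression plasmid of about 8.1 kb built on the pUra4(AfeI) backbone (pAV0133). It belongs to a toolbox of stable integration vectors for Schizosaccharomyces pombe. It is not an episomal vector, since no yeast replication origin is annotated. Instead it is designed to be inserted into the chromosome at the ura4 locus. The feature table shows an S. pombe genomic segment containing the ura4 coding sequence (orotidine 5'-phosphate decarboxylase, needed for uracil biosynthesis) and the neighbouring tam14 gene. This segment presumably supplies the targeting homology and a uracil prototrophy marker. The "AfeI" in the backbone name suggests linearisation at that site before transformation, although the record does not say so explicitly. In E. coli the plasmid is maintained at high copy through a ColE1/pUC-type origin and selected with ampicillin via the bla gene. An f1 origin, lacZα and lac promoter remnants, flanking T7 and T3 promoters, and short bom, rop and lacI fragments are carried over from the parental cloning vectors.

The payload is a single expression cassette in which an nmt-family promoter drives superfolder GFP, a rapidly maturing green fluorescent protein, followed by the S. cerevisiae CYC1 transcription terminator. The catalogue entry names the promoter as pnmt81, the weakest of the thiamine-repressible nmt1 variants. The automated annotation labels it as the wild-type nmt1 promoter, which is expected because the variants differ only slightly in sequence. The construct therefore gives low-level, thiamine-regulatable, single-copy sfGFP expression. It can serve as a cytosolic fluorescent marker, as a reference for promoter strength, or as a template for placing other open reading frames or sfGFP fusions under pnmt81 at the ura4 locus.
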