Addgene plasmid #133487: pAV0753
Purpose: Expression in fission yeast from promoter pnmt81 , integrated at ura4 locus
Depositing lab: Sophie Martin. Depositing organization: Universite de Lausanne (UNIL). Publication: A toolbox of stable integration vectors in the fission yeast Schizosaccharomyces pombe. Vjestica A, Marek M, Nkosi PJ, Merlini L, Liu G, Berard M, Billault-Chaumartin I, Martin SG. J Cell Sci. 2020 Jan 8;133(1). pii: jcs.240754. doi: 10.1242/jcs.240754. PubMed 31801797.
Backbone
  Vector backbone: pUra4(AfeI)(pAV0133)
  Vector type: Yeast Expression
Growth in bacteria
  Bacterial resistance: Ampicillin, 100 μg/mL
  Growth temperature: 37°C
  Growth strain: DH5alpha
  Copy number: High Copy
Gene/Insert
  Gene/Insert name: pUra4(AfeI)-p(nmt81)-sfGFP-terminator(ScCYC1)
  Species: S. pombe (fission yeast)
  Cloning method: Unknown
Terms and licenses: Academic/Nonprofit Terms; Industry Terms: Not Available to Industry
Depositor comments: Please see the Resource Information section for an annotated Genbank file.
How to cite: pAV0753 was a gift from Sophie Martin (Addgene plasmid # 133487 ; http://n2t.net/addgene:133487 ; RRID:Addgene_133487)
